>Addgene plasmid #61496 | RAB14 shRNA | addgene full sequence | sequence record 210846 | Addgene Assembled Sequence
CGCCTCTCCCCGCGCGTTGGCCGATTCATTAATGCAGCTGGCACGACAGGTTTCCCGACTGGAAAGCGGG
CAGTGAGCGCAACGCAATTAATGTGAGTTAGCTCACTCATTAGGCACCCCAGGCTTTACACTTTATGCTT
CCGGCTCGTATGTTGTGTGGAATTGTGAGCGGATAACAATTTCACACAGGAAACAGCTATGACCATGATT
ACGCCAAGCGCGCAATTAACCCTCACTAAAGGGAACAAAAGCTGGAGCTGCAAGCTTAATGTAGTCTTAT
GCAATACTCTTGTAGTCTTGCAACATGGTAACGATGAGTTAGCAACATGCCTTACAAGGAGAGAAAAAGC
ACCGTGCATGCCGATTGGTGGAAGTAAGGTGGTACGATCGTGCCTTATTAGGAAGGCAACAGACGGGTCT
GACATGGATTGGACGAACCACTGAATTGCCGCATTGCAGAGATATTGTATTTAAGTGCCTAGCTCGATAC
ATAAACGGGTCTCTCTGGTTAGACCAGATCTGAGCCTGGGAGCTCTCTGGCTAACTAGGGAACCCACTGC
TTAAGCCTCAATAAAGCTTGCCTTGAGTGCTTCAAGTAGTGTGTGCCCGTCTGTTGTGTGACTCTGGTAA
CTAGAGATCCCTCAGACCCTTTTAGTCAGTGTGGAAAATCTCTAGCAGTGGCGCCCGAACAGGGACTTGA
AAGCGAAAGGGAAACCAGAGGAGCTCTCTCGACGCAGGACTCGGCTTGCTGAAGCGCGCACGGCAAGAGG
CGAGGGGCGGCGACTGGTGAGTACGCCAAAAATTTTGACTAGCGGAGGCTAGAAGGAGAGAGATGGGTGC
GAGAGCGTCAGTATTAAGCGGGGGAGAATTAGATCGCGATGGGAAAAAATTCGGTTAAGGCCAGGGGGAA
AGAAAAAATATAAATTAAAACATATAGTATGGGCAAGCAGGGAGCTAGAACGATTCGCAGTTAATCCTGG
CCTGTTAGAAACATCAGAAGGCTGTAGACAAATACTGGGACAGCTACAACCATCCCTTCAGACAGGATCA
GAAGAACTTAGATCATTATATAATACAGTAGCAACCCTCTATTGTGTGCATCAAAGGATAGAGATAAAAG
ACACCAAGGAAGCTTTAGACAAGATAGAGGAAGAGCAAAACAAAAGTAAGACCACCGCACAGCAAGCGGC
CGCTGATCTTCAGACCTGGAGGAGGAGATATGAGGGACAATTGGAGAAGTGAATTATATAAATATAAAGT
AGTAAAAATTGAACCATTAGGAGTAGCACCCACCAAGGCAAAGAGAAGAGTGGTGCAGAGAGAAAAAAGA
GCAGTGGGAATAGGAGCTTTGTTCCTTGGGTTCTTGGGAGCAGCAGGAAGCACTATGGGCGCAGCGTCAA
TGACGCTGACGGTACAGGCCAGACAATTATTGTCTGGTATAGTGCAGCAGCAGAACAATTTGCTGAGGGC
TATTGAGGCGCAACAGCATCTGTTGCAACTCACAGTCTGGGGCATCAAGCAGCTCCAGGCAAGAATCCTG
GCTGTGGAAAGATACCTAAAGGATCAACAGCTCCTGGGGATTTGGGGTTGCTCTGGAAAACTCATTTGCA
CCACTGCTGTGCCTTGGAATGCTAGTTGGAGTAATAAATCTCTGGAACAGATTTGGAATCACACGACCTG
GATGGAGTGGGACAGAGAAATTAACAATTACACAAGCTTAATACACTCCTTAATTGAAGAATCGCAAAAC
CAGCAAGAAAAGAATGAACAAGAATTATTGGAATTAGATAAATGGGCAAGTTTGTGGAATTGGTTTAACA
TAACAAATTGGCTGTGGTATATAAAATTATTCATAATGATAGTAGGAGGCTTGGTAGGTTTAAGAATAGT
TTTTGCTGTACTTTCTATAGTGAATAGAGTTAGGCAGGGATATTCACCATTATCGTTTCAGACCCACCTC
CCAACCCCGAGGGGACCCGACAGGCCCGAAGGAATAGAAGAAGAAGGTGGAGAGAGAGACAGAGACAGAT
CCATTCGATTAGTGAACGGATCTCGACGGTATCGATCACGAGACTAGCCTCGACCACGACGCAATGGAGA
AAGACGGAGAGCGCCAACGGCGTCCATCTCGAAGGAGTCGCCAGCGATAACCGGAGTAGTTGAAATGGTA
ATAAGACGACCAATCTGACCAGCAAGGAAGCCAAGATGGGAAAGGTCATGCGGCATACGCTCGGCGCCAG
TTTGAATATTAGACATAATTTATCCTCAAGTAAGGGGGTACACGCGTCAGTCGAGTCCTGTCGACAAGGT
CGGGCAGGAAGAGGGCCTATTTCCCATGATTCCTTCATATTTGCATATACGATACAAGGCTGTTAGAGAG
ATAATTGGAATTAATTTGACTGTAAACACAAAGATATTAGTACAAAATACGTGACGTAGAAAGTAATAAT
TTCTTGGGTAGTTTGCAGTTTTAAAATTATGTTTTAAAATGGACTATCATATGCTTACCGTAACTTGAAA
GTATTTCGATTTCTTGGCTTTATATATCTTGTGGAAAGGACGAAACACCGGAGGAGCGATTTAGGGCTGT
TACTCGAGTAACAGCCCTAAATCGCTCCTTTTTTAATTCTCGACCTCGAGACAAATGGCAGTATTCATCC
ACAATTTTAAAAGAAAAGGGGGGATTGGGGGGTACAGTGCAGGGGAAAGAATAGTAGACATAATAGCAAC
AGACATACAAACTAAAGAATTACAAAAACAAATTACAAAAATTCAAAATTTTCGGGTTTATTACAGGGAC
AGCAGAGATCCACTTTGGCCGCGGCTCGAGGGGGTTGGGGTTGCGCCTTTTCCAAGGCAGCCCTGGGTTT
GCGCAGGGACGCGGCTGCTCTGGGCGTGGTTCCGGGAAACGCAGCGGCGCCGACCCTGGGTCTCGCACAT
TCTTCACGTCCGTTCGCAGCGTCACCCGGATCTTCGCCGCTACCCTTGTGGGCCCCCCGGCGACGCTTCC
TGCTCCGCCCCTAAGTCGGGAAGGTTCCTTGCGGTTCGCGGCGTGCCGGACGTGACAAACGGAAGCCGCA
CGTCTCACTAGTACCCTCGCAGACGGACAGCGCCAGGGAGCAATGGCAGCGCGCCGACCGCGATGGGCTG
TGGCCAATAGCGGCTGCTCAGCAGGGCGCGCCGAGAGCAGCGGCCGGGAAGGGGCGGTGCGGGAGGCGGG
GTGTGGGGCGGTAGTGTGGGCCCTGTTCCTGCCCGCGCGGTGTTCCGCATTCTGCAAGCCTCCGGAGCGC
ACGTCGGCAGTCGGCTCCCTCGTTGACCGAATCACCGACCTCTCTCCCCAGGGGGATCCACCGGTCGCCA
CCATGGTGAGCAAGGGCGAGGAGCTGTTCACCGGGGTGGTGCCCATCCTGGTCGAGCTGGACGGCGACGT
AAACGGCCACAAGTTCAGCGTGTCCGGCGAGGGCGAGGGCGATGCCACCTACGGCAAGCTGACCCTGAAG
TTCATCTGCACCACCGGCAAGCTGCCCGTGCCCTGGCCCACCCTCGTGACCACCCTGACCTACGGCGTGC
AGTGCTTCAGCCGCTACCCCGACCACATGAAGCAGCACGACTTCTTCAAGTCCGCCATGCCCGAAGGCTA
CGTCCAGGAGCGCACCATCTTCTTCAAGGACGACGGCAACTACAAGACCCGCGCCGAGGTGAAGTTCGAG
GGCGACACCCTGGTGAACCGCATCGAGCTGAAGGGCATCGACTTCAAGGAGGACGGCAACATCCTGGGGC
ACAAGCTGGAGTACAACTACAACAGCCACAACGTCTATATCATGGCCGACAAGCAGAAGAACGGCATCAA
GGTGAACTTCAAGATCCGCCACAACATCGAGGACGGCAGCGTGCAGCTCGCCGACCACTACCAGCAGAAC
ACCCCCATCGGCGACGGCCCCGTGCTGCTGCCCGACAACCACTACCTGAGCACCCAGTCCGCCCTGAGCA
AAGACCCCAACGAGAAGCGCGATCACATGGTCCTGCTGGAGTTCGTGACCGCCGCCGGGATCACTCTCGG
CATGGACGAGCTGTACAAGTAAGATATCAAGCTTATCGATAATCAACCTCTGGATTACAAAATTTGTGAA
AGATTGACTGGTATTCTTAACTATGTTGCTCCTTTTACGCTATGTGGATACGCTGCTTTAATGCCTTTGT
ATCATGCTATTGCTTCCCGTATGGCTTTCATTTTCTCCTCCTTGTATAAATCCTGGTTGCTGTCTCTTTA
TGAGGAGTTGTGGCCCGTTGTCAGGCAACGTGGCGTGGTGTGCACTGTGTTTGCTGACGCAACCCCCACT
GGTTGGGGCATTGCCACCACCTGTCAGCTCCTTTCCGGGACTTTCGCTTTCCCCCTCCCTATTGCCACGG
CGGAACTCATCGCCGCCTGCCTTGCCCGCTGCTGGACAGGGGCTCGGCTGTTGGGCACTGACAATTCCGT
GGTGTTGTCGGGGAAATCATCGTCCTTTCCTTGGCTGCTCGCCTGTGTTGCCACCTGGATTCTGCGCGGG
ACGTCCTTCTGCTACGTCCCTTCGGCCCTCAATCCAGCGGACCTTCCTTCCCGCGGCCTGCTGCCGGCTC
TGCGGCCTCTTCCGCGTCTTCGCCTTCGCCCTCAGACGAGTCGGATCTCCCTTTGGGCCGCCTCCCCGCA
TCGATACCGTCGACCTCGAGACCTAGAAAAACATGGAGCAATCACAAGTAGCAATACAGCAGCTACCAAT
GCTGATTGTGCCTGGCTAGAAGCACAAGAGGAGGAGGAGGTGGGTTTTCCAGTCACACCTCAGGTACCTT
TAAGACCAATGACTTACAAGGCAGCTGTAGATCTTAGCCACTTTTTAAAAGAAAAGGGGGGACTGGAAGG
GCTAATTCACTCCCAACGAAGACAAGATCTGCTTTTTGCTTGTACTGGGTCTCTCTGGTTAGACCAGATC
TGAGCCTGGGAGCTCTCTGGCTAACTAGGGAACCCACTGCTTAAGCCTCAATAAAGCTTGCCTTGAGTGC
TTCAAGTAGTGTGTGCCCGTCTGTTGTGTGACTCTGGTAACTAGAGATCCCTCAGACCCTTTTAGTCAGT
GTGGAAAATCTCTAGCAGTAGTAGTTCATGTCATCTTATTATTCAGTATTTATAACTTGCAAAGAAATGA
ATATCAGAGAGTGAGAGGAACTTGTTTATTGCAGCTTATAATGGTTACAAATAAAGCAATAGCATCACAA
ATTTCACAAATAAAGCATTTTTTTCACTGCATTCTAGTTGTGGTTTGTCCAAACTCATCAATGTATCTTA
TCATGTCTGGCTCTAGCTATCCCGCCCCTAACTCCGCCCATCCCGCCCCTAACTCCGCCCAGTTCCGCCC
ATTCTCCGCCCCATGGCTGACTAATTTTTTTTATTTATGCAGAGGCCGAGGCCGCCTCGGCCTCTGAGCT
ATTCCAGAAGTAGTGAGGAGGCTTTTTTGGAGGCCTAGGGACGTACCCAATTCGCCCTATAGTGAGTCGT
ATTACGCGCGCTCACTGGCCGTCGTTTTACAACGTCGTGACTGGGAAAACCCTGGCGTTACCCAACTTAA
TCGCCTTGCAGCACATCCCCCTTTCGCCAGCTGGCGTAATAGCGAAGAGGCCCGCACCGATCGCCCTTCC
CAACAGTTGCGCAGCCTGAATGGCGAATGGG
[124 nt withheld, positions 5702-5825]
C
[91 nt withheld, positions 5827-5917]
A
[49 nt withheld, positions 5919-5967]
CCTTTGACGTTGGAGTCCACGTTCTTT
[37 nt withheld, positions 5995-6031]
ACCCTATCTCGGTCTATTCTTTTGATTTATAAGGGATTTTGCCGATTTCGGCCTATTGGTTAAAAAATGA
GCTGATTTAACAAAAATTTAACGCGAATTTTAACAAAATATTAACGCTTACAATTTAGGTGGCACTTTTC
GGGGAAATGTGCGCGGAACCCCTATTTGTTTATTTTTCTAAATACATTCAAATATGTATCCGCTCATGAG
ACAATAACCCTGATAAATGCTTCAATAATATTGAAAAAGGAAGAGTATGAGTATTCAACATTTCCGTGTC
GCCCTTATTCCCTTTTTTGCGGCATTTTGCCTTCCTGTTTTTGCTCACCCAGAAACGCTGGTGAAAGTAA
AAGATGCTGAAGATCAGTTGGGTGCACGAGTGGGTTACATCGAACTGGATCTCAACAGCGGTAAGATCCT
TGAGAGTTTTCGCCCCGAAGAACGTTTTCCAATGATGAGCACTTTTAAAGTTCTGCTATGTGGCGCGGTA
TTATCCCGTATTGACGCCGGGCAAGAGCAACTCGGTCGCCGCATACACTATTCTCAGAATGACTTGGTTG
AGTACTCACCAGTCACAGAAAAGCATCTTACGGATGGCATGACAGTAAGAGAATTATGCAGTGCTGCCAT
AACCATGAGTGATAACACTGCGGCCAACTTACTTCTGACAACGATCGGAGGACCGAAGGAGCTAACCGCT
TTTTTGCACAACATGGGGGATCATGTAACTCGCCTTGATCGTTGGGAACCGGAGCTGAATGAAGCCATAC
CAAACGACGAGCGTGACACCACGATGCCTGTAGCAATGGCAACAACGTTGCGCAAACTATTAACTGGCGA
ACTACTTACTCTAGCTTCCCGGCAACAATTAATAGACTGGATGGAGGCGGATAAAGTTGCAGGACCACTT
CTGCGCTCGGCCCTTCCGGCTGGCTGGTTTATTGCTGATAAATCTGGAGCCGGTGAGCGTGGGTCTCGCG
GTATCATTGCAGCACTGGGGCCAGATGGTAAGCCCTCCCGTATCGTAGTTATCTACACGACGGGGAGTCA
GGCAACTATGGATGAACGAAATAGACAGATCGCTGAGATAGGTGCCTCACTGATTAAGCATTGGTAACTG
TCAGACCAAGTTTACTCATATATACTTTAGATTGATTTAAAACTTCATTTTTAATTTAAAAGGATCTAGG
TGAAGATCCTTTTTGATAATCTCATGACCAAAATCCCTTAACGTGAGTTTTCGTTCCACTGAGCGTCAGA
CCCCGTAGAAAAGATCAAAGGATCTTCTTGAGATCCTTTTTTTCTGCGCGTAATCTGCTGCTTGCAAACA
AAAAAACCACCGCTACCAGCGGTGGTTTGTTTGCCGGATCAAGAGCTACCAACTCTTTTTCCGAAGGTAA
CTGGCTTCAGCAGAGCGCAGATACCAAATACTGTTCTTCTAGTGTAGCCGTAGTTAGGCCACCACTTCAA
GAACTCTGTAGCACCGCCTACATACCTCGCTCTGCTAATCCTGTTACCAGTGGCTGCTGCCAGTGGCGAT
AAGTCGTGTCTTACCGGGTTGGACTCAAGACGATAGTTACCGGATAAGGCGCAGCGGTCGGGCTGAACGG
GGGGTTCGTGCACACAGCCCAGCTTGGAGCGAACGACCTACACCGAACTGAGATACCTACAGCGTGAGCT
ATGAGAAAGCGCCACGCTTCCCGAAGGGAGAAAGGCGGACAGGTATCCGGTAAGCGGCAGGGTCGGAACA
GGAGAGCGCACGAGGGAGCTTCCAGGGGGAAACGCCTGGTATCTTTATAGTCCTGTCGGGTTTCGCCACC
TCTGACTTGAGCGTCGATTTTTGTGATGCTCGTCAGGGGGGCGGAGCCTATGGAAAAACGCCAGCAACGC
GGCCTTTTTACGGTTCCTGGCCTTTTGCTGGCCTTTTGCTCACATGTTCTTTCCTGCGTTATCCCCTGAT
TCTGTGGATAACCGTATTACCGCCTTTGAGTGAGCTGATACCGCTCGCCGCAGCCGAACGACCGAGCGCA
GCGAGTCAGTGAGCGAGGAAGCGGAAGAGCGCCCAATACGCAAAC
Features (pLannotate 1.2.2; 28 found; start..end, strand, type, name):
     89..110     +  protein_bind   CAP binding site: CAP binding activates transcription in the presence of cAMP. E. coli catabolite activator protein
    125..155     +  promoter       lac promoter: promoter for the E. coli lac operon
    163..179     +  protein_bind   lac operator: The lac repressor binds to the lac operator to inhibit transcription in E. coli. This inhibition can be relieved by adding lactose or isopropyl-β-D-thiogalactopyranoside (IPTG). lac repressor encoded by lacI
    224..242     +  promoter       T3 promoter: promoter for bacteriophage T3 RNA polymerase
    270..496     +  promoter       RSV promoter: Rous sarcoma virus enhancer/promoter
    497..677     +  LTR            5' LTR (truncated): truncated 5' long terminal repeat (LTR) from HIV-1
    724..849     +  misc_feature   HIV-1 Ψ: packaging signal of human immunodeficiency virus type 1
    833..1196    +  CDS            HIV-1 gag (fragment): gag protein from human immunodeficiency virus 1; gag
   1342..1575    +  misc_feature   RRE: The Rev response element (RRE) of HIV-1 allows for Rev-dependent mRNA export from the nucleus to the cytoplasm.
   1952..2052    +  CDS            Rev (fragment): human immunodeficiency virus 1 (HIV-1) Rev protein; rev; enhances nuclear export of unspliced and incompletely spliced viral mRNAs
   2083..2256    -  CDS            F (fragment): CAPSD_BPPHS - Experimental evidence at protein level: Swiss-Prot protein existence level 1. Assembles to form an icosahedral capsid with a T=1 symmetry, about 30 nm in diameter, and consisting of 60 capsid proteins F (PubMed:11991963, PubMed:1370343, PubMed:8158636). Upon virus binding to host cell, one of the spikes dissociates from the capsid and the virus interacts with LPS through the exposed EF loops on the F proteins (PubMed:29229840). After the genome had been ejected, the channel formed by the F proteins at the unique fivefold axis remains open (PubMed:29229840). From Enterobacteria ph
   2321..2561    +  promoter       U6 promoter: RNA polymerase III promoter for human U6 snRNA
   2665..2782    +  misc_feature   cPPT/CTS: central polypurine tract and central termination sequence of HIV-1
   2831..3341    +  promoter       hPGK promoter: human phosphoglycerate kinase 1 promoter
   3363..4082    +  CDS            EGFP: the original enhanced GFP (Yang et al., 1996) mammalian codon-optimized
   4083..4101    +  misc_feature   MCS (fragment): pBluescript multiple cloning site
   4101..4689    +  misc_feature   WPRE: woodchuck hepatitis virus posttranscriptional regulatory element
   4659..4892    +  CDS            nef (fragment): NEF_HV1Z2 - Experimental evidence at protein level: Swiss-Prot protein existence level 1. Extracellular Nef protein targets CD4(+) T-lymphocytes for apoptosis by interacting with CXCR4 surface receptors. From Human immunodeficiency virus type 1 group M subtype D (isolate Z2/CDC-Z34) (HIV-1).
   4894..5127    +  LTR            3' LTR (ΔU3): self-inactivating 3' long terminal repeat (LTR) from HIV-1
   5199..5320    +  polyA_signal   SV40 poly(A) signal: SV40 polyadenylation signal
   5360..5495    +  rep_origin     SV40 ori: SV40 origin of replication
   5516..5534    -  promoter       T7 promoter: promoter for bacteriophage T7 RNA polymerase
   5542..5697    +  CDS            lacZα (fragment): LacZα fragment of β-galactosidase; lacZ fragment
   5702..6130    +  rep_origin     f1 ori (sequence partly withheld): f1 bacteriophage origin of replication; arrow indicates direction of (+) strand synthesis
   6183..6287    +  promoter       AmpR promoter: bla
   6288..7148    +  CDS            AmpR: β-lactamase; bla; confers resistance to ampicillin, carbenicillin, and related antibiotics
   7319..7907    +  rep_origin     ori: high-copy-number ColE1/pMB1/pBR322/pUC origin of replication
   8090..76      +  CDS            lacI (fragment) (across the origin): lac repressor; lacI; The lac repressor binds to the lac operator to inhibit transcription in E. coli. This inhibition can be relieved by adding lactose or isopropyl-β-D-thiogalactopyranoside (IPTG).
