[The description below was written by a language model from this plasmid's Addgene catalogue record and pLannotate feature annotations shown in this document.]
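Description:
RAB14 shRNA is a lentiviral RNAi plasmid built on the pLKO.3G backbone and designed to knock down endogenous human RAB14. It is maintained in E. coli through a high-copy ColE1/pUC-type origin with ampicillin resistance (AmpR, β-lactamase). An f1 origin and remnants of a pBluescript-style lac/lacZα region with T3 and T7 promoters are also annotated. The catalogue lists a recombination-deficient strain (Stbl3) as the growth host, a common choice for plasmids carrying repeated LTRs.

The transfer cassette has a third-generation, self-inactivating layout. An RSV promoter drives a truncated HIV-1 5' LTR, followed by the Ψ packaging signal with a partial gag sequence, the Rev response element, a cPPT/CTS element and a ΔU3 3' LTR. An SV40 polyadenylation signal and SV40 origin lie downstream. Within the provirus, a human U6 RNA polymerase III promoter transcribes the short hairpin targeting RAB14. The hairpin itself is not annotated as a separate feature, but it would sit in the gap between the U6 promoter and the cPPT. A separate human PGK promoter drives EGFP, with a WPRE downstream to enhance transcript expression. GFP replaces a drug marker, so transduced cells are identified or sorted by fluorescence. The short matches to phage capsid F, nef and Rev are small fragments, most likely residual backbone sequence rather than functional genes.

The plasmid carries no annotated complete packaging or envelope genes, so these functions must be supplied in trans to produce virus. According to the associated publication title, it was used to study RAB14 in human erythropoiesis in connection with MIR144 and MIR451.
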