Addgene plasmid #61496: RAB14 shRNA
Purpose: to knockdown endogenous RAB14 expression levels
Depositing lab: Curt Civin. Depositing organization: University of Maryland, Baltimore. Publication: MIR144 and MIR451 regulate human erythropoiesis via RAB14. Kim M, Tan YS, Cheng WC, Kingsbury TJ, Heimfeld S, Civin CI. Br J Haematol. 2014 Oct 14. doi: 10.1111/bjh.13164. PubMed 25312678.
Backbone
  Vector backbone: pLKO.3G
  Backbone manufacturer: Christophe Benoist & Diane Mathis (Addgene plasmid # 14748)
  Backbone size w/o insert (bp): 8174
  Vector type: Mammalian Expression, Lentiviral, RNAi
  Selectable markers: GFP
Growth in bacteria
  Bacterial resistance: Ampicillin, 100 μg/mL
  Growth temperature: 37°C
  Growth strain: Stbl3
  Copy number: Unknown
Gene/Insert
  Gene/Insert name: RAB14
  gRNA/shRNA sequence: TAACAGCCCTAAATCGCTCCT
  Species: H. sapiens (human)
  Entrez Gene: RAB14 (a.k.a. FBP, RAB-14)
  Promoter: hU6
  Cloning method: Restriction Enzyme; 5′ cloning site NdeI (unknown if destroyed); 3′ cloning site BamHI (unknown if destroyed)
  Sequencing primers: 5′ LKO.1 5'
Terms and licenses: Academic/Nonprofit Terms; Industry Terms: Not Available to Industry
How to cite: RAB14 shRNA was a gift from Curt Civin (Addgene plasmid # 61496 ; http://n2t.net/addgene:61496 ; RRID:Addgene_61496)
