>Addgene plasmid #61496 | RAB14 shRNA | depositor partial sequence | sequence record 125122 | insert sequence
CAAGGTCGGGCAGGAAGAGGGCCTATTTCCCATGATTCCTTCATATTTGCATATACGATACAAGGCTGTT
AGAGAGATAATTGGAATTAATTTGACTGTAAACACAAAGATATTAGTACAAAATACGTGACGTAGAAAGT
AATAATTTCTTGGGTAGTTTGCAGTTTTAAAATTATGTTTTAAAATGGACTATCATATGCTTACCGTAAC
TTGAAAGTATTTCGATTTCTTGGCTTTATATATCTTGTGGAAAGGACGAAACACCGGAGGAGCGATTTAG
GGCTGTTACTCGAGTAACAGCCCTAAATCGCTCCTTTTTTAATTCTCGACCTCGAGACAAATGGCAGTAT
TCATCCACAATTTTAAAAGAAAAGGGGGGATTGGGGGGTACAGTGCAGGGGAAAGAATAGTAGACATAAT
AGCAACAGACATACAAACTAAAGAATTACAAAAACAAATTACAAAAATTCAAAATTTTCGGGTTTATTAC
AGGGACAGCAGAGATCCACTTTGGCCGCGGCTCGAGGGGGTTGGGGTTGCGCCTTTTCCAAGGCAGCCCT
GGGTTTGCGCAGGGACGCGGCTGCTCTGGGCGTGGTTCCGGGAAACGCAGCGGCGCCGACCCTGGGTCTC
GCACATTCTTCACGTCCGTTCGCAGCGTCACCCGGATCTTCGCCGCTACCCTTGTGGGCCCCCCGGCGAC
GCTTCCTGCTCCGCCCCTAAGTCGGGAAGGTTCCTTGCGGTTCGCGGCGTGCCGGACGTGACAAACGGAA
GCCGCACGTCTCACTAGTACCCTCGCAGACGGACAGCGCCAGGGAGCAATGGCAGCGCGCCGACCGCGAT
GGGCTGTGGCCAATAGCGGCTGCTCAGCAGGGCGCGCCGAGAGCAGCGGCCGGGAAGGGGCGGTGCGGGA
GGCGGGGTGTGGGGCGGTAGTGTGGGCCCTGTTCCTGCCCGCGCGGTGTTCCGCATTCTGCAAGCCTCCG
GAGCGCACGTCGGCAGTCGGCTCCCTCGTTGACCGAATCACCGACCTCTCTCCCCAGGGGGATCCACCGG
TCGCCACCATGGTGAGCAAGGGCGAGGAGCTGTTCACCGGGGTGGTGCCCATCCTGGTCGAGCTGGACGG
CGACGTAAACGGCCACAAGTTCAGCGTGTCCGGCGAGGGCGAGGGCGATGCCACCTACGGCAAGCTGACC
CTGAAGTTCATCTGCACCACCGGCAAGCTGCCCGTGCCCTGGCCCACCCTCGTGACCACCCTGACCTACG
GCGTGCAGTGCTTCAGCCGCTACCCCGACCA
