>Addgene plasmid #61496 | RAB14 shRNA | addgene partial sequence | sequence record 127430 | WPRE-R 5'-CATAGCGTAAAAGGAGCAACA-3'
TGTAATCCAGAGGTTGATTATCGATAAGCTTGATATCTTACTTGTACAGCTCGTTCCATGCCGAGAGTGA
TCCCGGCGGCGGTCACGAACTCCAGCAGGACCATGTGATCGCGCTTCTCGTTGGGGTCTTTGCTCAGGGC
GGACTGGGTGCTCAGGTAGTGGTTGTCGGGCAGCAGCACGGGGCCGTCGCCGATGGGGGTGTTCTGCTGG
TAGTGGTCGGCGAGCTGCACGCTGCCGTCCTCGATGTTGTGGCGGATCTTGAAGTTCACCTTGATGCCGT
TCTTCTGCTTGTCGGCCATGATATAGACGTTGTGGCTGTTGTAGTTGTACTCCAGCTTGTGCCCCAGGAT
GTTGCCGTCCTCCTTGAAGTCGATGCCCTTCAGCTCGATGCGGTTCACCAGGGTGTCGCCCTCGAACTTC
ACCTCGGCGCGGGTCTTGTAGTTGCCGTCGTCCTTGAAGAAGATGGTGCGCTCCTGGACGTAGCCTTCGG
GCATGGCGGACTTGAAGAAGTCGTGCTGCTTCATGTGGTCGGGGTAGCGGCTGAAGCACTGCACGCCGTA
GGTCAGGGTGGTCACGAGGGTGGGCCAGGGCACGGGCAGCTTGCCGGTGGTGCAGATGAACTTCAGGGTC
AGCTTGCCGTAGGTGGCA
