>Addgene plasmid #61496 | RAB14 shRNA | addgene partial sequence | sequence record 128603 | EGFP-N 5'-CGTCGCCGTCCAGCTCGACCAG-3'
ACCATGGTGGCGACCGGTGGATCCCCCTGGGGAGAGAGGTCGGTGATTCGGTCAACGAGGGAGCCGACTG
CCGACGTGCGCTCCGGAGGCTTGCAGAATGCGGAACACCGCGCGGGCAGGAACAGGGCCCACACTACCGC
CCCACACCCCGCCTCCCGCACCGCCCCTTCCCGGCCGCTGCTCTCGGCGCGCCCTGCTGAGCAGCCGCTA
TTGGCCACAGCCCATCGCGGTCGGCGCGCTGCCATTGCTCCCTGGCGCTGTCCGTCTGCGAGGGTACTAG
TGAGACGTGCGGCTTCCGTTTGTCACGTCCGGCACGCCGCGAACCGCAAGGAACCTTCCCGACTTAGGGG
CGGAGCAGGAAGCGTCGCCGGGGGGCCCACAAGGGTAGCGGCGAAGATCCGGGTGACGCTGCGAACGGAC
GTGAAGAATGTGCGAGACCCAGGGTCGGCGCCGCTGCGTTTCCCGGAACCACGCCCAGAGCAGCCGCGTC
CCTGCGCAAACCCAGGGCTGCCTTGGAAAAGGCGCAACCCCAACCCCCTCGAGCCGCGGCCAAAGTGGAT
CTCTGCTGTCCCTGTAATAAACCCGAAAATTTTGAATTTTTGTAATTTGTTTTTGTAATTCTTTAGTTTG
TATGTCTGTTGCTATTATGTCTACTATTCTTTCCCCTGCACTGTACCCCCCAATCCCCCCTTTTCTTTTA
AAATTGTGGATGAATACTGCCATTTGTCTCGAGGTCGAGAATTAAAAAAGGAGCGATT
